Addgene plasmid #80456: pX330-Flag-HeFSpCas9-H840A
Purpose: high fidelity enhanced SpCas9 mammalian expression vector
Depositing lab: Ervin Welker. Depositing organization: HUN-REN Biological Research Centre Szeged (HUN-REN Szegedi Biológiai Kutatóközpont).
Backbone
  Vector backbone: pX330
  Backbone size w/o insert (bp): 3922
  Total vector size (bp): 8074
  Vector type: Mammalian Expression, CRISPR
Growth in bacteria
  Bacterial resistance: Ampicillin, 100 μg/mL
  Growth temperature: 37°C
  Growth strain: NEB Stable
  Copy number: High Copy
Gene/Insert
  Gene/Insert name: HeFSpCas9_H840A (alt name: High Fidelity Enhanced Streptococcus pyogenes Cas9 nuclease)
  Species: Streptococcus pyogenes
  Insert size (bp): 4152
  Promoter: CBh
  Tag / fusion protein: 3xFLAG (N terminal on insert); NLS (N terminal on insert); NLS (C terminal on insert)
  Cloning method: Unknown
  Sequencing primers: 5′ TAGAAGGCACAGTCGAGG
Terms and licenses: Academic/Nonprofit Terms; Industry Terms: Not Available to Industry
How to cite: pX330-Flag-HeFSpCas9-H840A was a gift from Ervin Welker (Addgene plasmid # 80456 ; http://n2t.net/addgene:80456 ; RRID:Addgene_80456)
