[The description below was written by a language model from this plasmid's Addgene catalogue record and pLannotate feature annotations shown in this document.]
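Description:
pX330-Flag-HeFSpCas9-H840A is an 8,074 bp mammalian expression and CRISPR plasmid built on the pX330 backbone. It expresses a "high fidelity enhanced" variant of Streptococcus pyogenes Cas9 that also carries the H840A substitution. It is propagated in E. coli from a high-copy ColE1/pUC-type origin and selected with ampicillin through the β-lactamase gene and its own promoter. The annotated backbone also contains an M13/f1-type phage origin, a single AAV2 inverted terminal repeat downstream of the expression cassette, and short bom and rop fragments that are remnants of pBR322-derived sequence.

Cas9 is driven by the CBh promoter, which appears in the feature table as its three parts: a CMV enhancer, the chicken β-actin promoter and a hybrid CBA/MVM intron. This arrangement gives strong, broad expression in mammalian cells. The roughly 4.15 kb insert encodes Cas9 with an N-terminal 3xFLAG tag for detection or immunoprecipitation. It has nuclear localization signals at both ends, the C-terminal one annotated as the bipartite nucleoplasmin NLS, and ends with a bGH polyadenylation signal. The annotation tool matched the coding sequence to eSpCas9(1.1), which carries the specificity-enhancing K848A, K1003A and R1060A mutations. The record does not itemise any further fidelity mutations implied by the HeF name. H840A is the standard change that inactivates the HNH nuclease domain, so the protein would be expected to behave as a nickase, although the record still calls it a nuclease.

Unlike standard pX330, the feature table shows no U6 promoter or guide RNA scaffold, so a guide may have to be supplied from a separate construct. The stated purpose is simply mammalian expression of this higher-specificity Cas9 variant.
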