Features (pLannotate 1.2.2; 14 found; start..end, strand, type, name):
     12..297     +  enhancer       CMV enhancer: human cytomegalovirus immediate early enhancer; contains an 18-bp deletion relative to the standard CMV enhancer
    299..576     +  promoter       chicken β-actin promoter: No description available
    577..805     +  intron         hybrid intron: hybrid between chicken β-actin (CBA) and minute virus of mice (MMV) introns (Gray et al., 2011)
    943..5043    +  CDS            eSpCas9(1.1): Cas9 endonuclease from the Streptococcus pyogenes Type II CRISPR/Cas system, mutated to improve targeting specificity (Slaymaker et al., 2016) carries the mutations K848A, K1003A, and R1060A
   5044..5091    +  CDS            nucleoplasmin NLS: bipartite nuclear localization signal from nucleoplasmin
   5122..5233    +  polyA_signal   bGH poly(A) signal: bovine growth hormone polyadenylation signal
   5338..5478    +  repeat_region  AAV2 ITR: inverted terminal repeat of adeno-associated virus serotype 2 inverted
   5483..5534    -  misc_feature   bom (fragment): basis of mobility region from pBR322
   5553..5933    +  rep_origin     M13 ori (sequence partly withheld): M13 bacteriophage origin of replication; arrow indicates direction of (+) strand synthesis
   6009..6058    -  misc_feature   bom (fragment): basis of mobility region from pBR322
   6160..6195    -  CDS            rop (fragment): Rop protein, which maintains plasmids at low copy number; rop
   6290..6394    +  promoter       AmpR promoter: bla
   6395..7255    +  CDS            AmpR: β-lactamase; bla; confers resistance to ampicillin, carbenicillin, and related antibiotics
   7426..8014    +  rep_origin     ori: high-copy-number ColE1/pMB1/pBR322/pUC origin of replication
>Addgene plasmid #80456 | pX330-Flag-HeFSpCas9-H840A | depositor full sequence | sequence record 151478 | pX330-Flag-HeFSpCas9-H840A sequence 8074 bps
CTAGAGGTACCCGTTACATAACTTACGGTAAATGGCCCGCCTGGCTGACCGCCCAACGACCCCCGCCCAT
TGACGTCAATAGTAACGCCAATAGGGACTTTCCATTGACGTCAATGGGTGGAGTATTTACGGTAAACTGC
CCACTTGGCAGTACATCAAGTGTATCATATGCCAAGTACGCCCCCTATTGACGTCAATGACGGTAAATGG
CCCGCCTGGCATTGTGCCCAGTACATGACCTTATGGGACTTTCCTACTTGGCAGTACATCTACGTATTAG
TCATCGCTATTACCATGGTCGAGGTGAGCCCCACGTTCTGCTTCACTCTCCCCATCTCCCCCCCCTCCCC
ACCCCCAATTTTGTATTTATTTATTTTTTAATTATTTTGTGCAGCGATGGGGGCGGGGGGGGGGGGGGGG
CGCGCGCCAGGCGGGGCGGGGCGGGGCGAGGGGCGGGGCGGGGCGAGGCGGAGAGGTGCGGCGGCAGCCA
ATCAGAGCGGCGCGCTCCGAAAGTTTCCTTTTATGGCGAGGCGGCGGCGGCGGCGGCCCTATAAAAAGCG
AAGCGCGCGGCGGGCGGGAGTCGCTGCGACGCTGCCTTCGCCCCGTGCCCCGCTCCGCCGCCGCCTCGCG
CCGCCCGCCCCGGCTCTGACTGACCGCGTTACTCCCACAGGTGAGCGGGCGGGACGGCCCTTCTCCTCCG
GGCTGTAATTAGCTGAGCAAGAGGTAAGGGTTTAAGGGATGGTTGGTTGGTGGGGTATTAATGTTTAATT
ACCTGGAGCACCTGCCTGAAATCACTTTTTTTCAGGTTGGACCGGTGCCACCATGGACTATAAGGACCAC
GACGGAGACTACAAGGATCATGATATTGATTACAAAGACGATGACGATAAGATGGCCCCAAAGAAGAAGC
GGAAGGTCGGTATCCACGGAGTCCCAGCAGCCGACAAGAAGTACAGCATCGGCCTGGACATCGGCACCAA
CTCTGTGGGCTGGGCCGTGATCACCGACGAGTACAAGGTGCCCAGCAAGAAATTCAAGGTGCTGGGCAAC
ACCGACCGGCACAGCATCAAGAAGAACCTGATCGGAGCCCTGCTGTTCGACAGCGGCGAAACAGCCGAGG
CCACCCGGCTGAAGAGAACCGCCAGAAGAAGATACACCAGACGGAAGAACCGGATCTGCTATCTGCAAGA
GATCTTCAGCAACGAGATGGCCAAGGTGGACGACAGCTTCTTCCACAGACTGGAAGAGTCCTTCCTGGTG
GAAGAGGATAAGAAGCACGAGCGGCACCCCATCTTCGGCAACATCGTGGACGAGGTGGCCTACCACGAGA
AGTACCCCACCATCTACCACCTGAGAAAGAAACTGGTGGACAGCACCGACAAGGCCGACCTGCGGCTGAT
CTATCTGGCCCTGGCCCACATGATCAAGTTCCGGGGCCACTTCCTGATCGAGGGCGACCTGAACCCCGAC
AACAGCGACGTGGACAAGCTGTTCATCCAGCTGGTGCAGACCTACAACCAGCTGTTCGAGGAAAACCCCA
TCAACGCCAGCGGCGTGGACGCCAAGGCCATCCTGTCTGCCAGACTGAGCAAGAGCAGACGGCTGGAAAA
TCTGATCGCCCAGCTGCCCGGCGAGAAGAAGAATGGCCTGTTCGGAAACCTGATTGCCCTGAGCCTGGGC
CTGACCCCCAACTTCAAGAGCAACTTCGACCTGGCCGAGGATGCCAAACTGCAGCTGAGCAAGGACACCT
ACGACGACGACCTGGACAACCTGCTGGCCCAGATCGGCGACCAGTACGCCGACCTGTTTCTGGCCGCCAA
GAACCTGTCCGACGCCATCCTGCTGAGCGACATCCTGAGAGTGAACACCGAGATCACCAAGGCCCCCCTG
AGCGCCTCTATGATCAAGAGATACGACGAGCACCACCAGGACCTGACCCTGCTGAAAGCTCTCGTGCGGC
AGCAGCTGCCTGAGAAGTACAAAGAGATTTTCTTCGACCAGAGCAAGAACGGCTACGCCGGCTACATTGA
CGGCGGAGCCAGCCAGGAAGAGTTCTACAAGTTCATCAAGCCCATCCTGGAAAAGATGGACGGCACCGAG
GAACTGCTCGTGAAGCTGAACAGAGAGGACCTGCTGCGGAAGCAGCGGACCTTCGACAACGGCAGCATCC
CCCACCAGATCCACCTGGGAGAGCTGCACGCCATTCTGCGGCGGCAGGAAGATTTTTACCCATTCCTGAA
GGACAACCGGGAAAAGATCGAGAAGATCCTGACCTTCCGCATCCCCTACTACGTGGGCCCTCTGGCCAGG
GGAAACAGCAGATTCGCCTGGATGACCAGAAAGAGCGAGGAAACCATCACCCCCTGGAACTTCGAGGAAG
TGGTGGACAAGGGCGCTTCCGCCCAGAGCTTCATCGAGCGGATGACCGCCTTCGATAAGAACCTGCCCAA
CGAGAAGGTGCTGCCCAAGCACAGCCTGCTGTACGAGTACTTCACCGTGTATAACGAGCTGACCAAAGTG
AAATACGTGACCGAGGGAATGAGAAAGCCCGCCTTCCTGAGCGGCGAGCAGAAAAAGGCCATCGTGGACC
TGCTGTTCAAGACCAACCGGAAAGTGACCGTGAAGCAGCTGAAAGAGGACTACTTCAAGAAAATCGAGTG
CTTCGACTCCGTGGAAATCTCCGGCGTGGAAGATCGGTTCAACGCCTCCCTGGGCACATACCACGATCTG
CTGAAAATTATCAAGGACAAGGACTTCCTGGACAATGAGGAAAACGAGGACATTCTGGAAGATATCGTGC
TGACCCTGACACTGTTTGAGGACAGAGAGATGATCGAGGAACGGCTGAAAACCTATGCCCACCTGTTCGA
CGACAAAGTGATGAAGCAGCTGAAGCGGCGGAGATACACCGGCTGGGGCGCGCTGAGCCGGAAGCTGATC
AACGGCATCCGCGACAAGCAGTCCGGCAAGACAATCCTGGATTTCCTGAAGTCCGACGGCTTCGCCAACA
GAAACTTCATGGCGCTGATCCACGACGACAGCCTGACCTTTAAAGAGGACATCCAGAAAGCCCAGGTGTC
CGGCCAGGGCGATAGCCTGCACGAGCACATTGCCAATCTCGCCGGCAGCCCCGCCATTAAGAAGGGCATC
CTCCAGACAGTGAAGGTGGTGGACGAGCTGGTGAAAGTGATGGGCCGGCACAAGCCCGAGAACATCGTGA
TCGAAATGGCCAGAGAGAACCAGACCACCCAGAAGGGACAGAAGAACAGTCGCGAGAGAATGAAGCGGAT
CGAAGAGGGCATCAAAGAGCTGGGCAGCCAGATCCTGAAAGAACACCCCGTGGAAAACACCCAGCTCCAG
AACGAGAAGCTGTACCTGTACTACCTCCAGAATGGGCGGGATATGTACGTGGACCAGGAACTGGACATCA
ACCGGCTGTCCGACTACGATGTGGACGCCATCGTGCCTCAGAGCTTTCTGGCGGACGACTCCATCGACAA
CAAGGTGCTGACCAGAAGCGACAAGAACCGGGGCAAGAGCGACAACGTGCCCTCCGAAGAGGTCGTGAAG
AAGATGAAGAACTACTGGCGGCAGCTGCTGAACGCCAAGCTGATTACCCAGAGAAAGTTCGACAATCTGA
CCAAGGCCGAGAGAGGCGGCCTGAGCGAACTGGATAAGGCCGGCTTCATCAAGAGACAGCTGGTGGAAAC
CCGGGCGATCACAAAGCACGTGGCACAGATCCTGGACTCCCGGATGAACACTAAGTACGACGAGAATGAC
AAGCTGATCCGGGAAGTGAAAGTGATCACCCTGAAGTCCAAGCTGGTGTCCGATTTCCGGAAGGATTTCC
AGTTTTACAAAGTGCGCGAGATCAACAACTACCACCACGCCCACGACGCCTACCTGAACGCCGTCGTGGG
AACCGCCCTGATCAAAAAGTACCCTGCGCTGGAAAGCGAGTTCGTGTACGGCGACTACAAGGTGTACGAC
GTGCGGAAGATGATCGCCAAGAGCGAGCAGGAAATCGGCAAGGCTACCGCCAAGTACTTCTTCTACAGCA
ACATCATGAACTTTTTCAAGACCGAGATTACCCTGGCCAACGGCGAGATCCGGAAGGCGCCTCTGATCGA
GACAAACGGCGAAACCGGGGAGATCGTGTGGGATAAGGGCCGGGATTTTGCCACCGTGCGGAAAGTGCTG
AGCATGCCCCAAGTGAATATCGTGAAAAAGACCGAGGTGCAGACAGGCGGCTTCAGCAAAGAGTCTATCC
TGCCCAAGAGGAACAGCGATAAGCTGATCGCCAGAAAGAAGGACTGGGATCCTAAGAAGTACGGCGGCTT
CGACAGCCCCACCGTGGCCTATTCTGTGCTGGTGGTGGCCAAAGTGGAAAAGGGCAAGTCCAAGAAGCTT
AAGAGTGTGAAAGAGCTGCTGGGGATCACCATCATGGAAAGAAGCAGCTTCGAGAAGAATCCCATCGACT
TTCTGGAAGCCAAGGGCTACAAAGAAGTGAAAAAGGACCTGATCATCAAGCTGCCTAAGTACTCGCTCTT
CGAGCTGGAAAACGGCCGGAAGAGAATGCTGGCCTCTGCCGGCGAATTGCAGAAGGGAAACGAACTGGCT
CTTCCCTCCAAATATGTGAACTTCCTGTACCTGGCCAGCCACTATGAGAAGCTGAAGGGCTCCCCCGAGG
ATAATGAGCAGAAACAGCTGTTTGTGGAACAGCACAAGCACTACCTGGACGAGATCATCGAGCAGATCAG
CGAGTTCTCCAAGAGAGTGATCCTGGCCGACGCTAATCTGGACAAAGTGCTGTCCGCCTACAACAAGCAC
CGGGATAAGCCCATCAGAGAGCAGGCCGAGAATATCATCCACCTGTTTACCCTGACCAATCTGGGAGCCC
CTGCCGCCTTCAAGTACTTTGACACCACCATCGATAGGAAGAGGTACACGTCGACCAAAGAGGTGCTGGA
CGCCACCCTGATCCACCAGAGCATCACCGGCCTGTACGAAACGCGTATCGACCTGTCTCAGCTGGGAGGC
GACAAAAGGCCGGCGGCCACGAAAAAGGCCGGCCAGGCAAAAAAGAAAAAGTAATTCCTAGAGCTCGCTG
ATCAGCCTCGACTGTGCCTTCTAGTTGCCAGCCATCTGTTGTTTGCCCCTCCCCCGTGCCTTCCTTGACC
CTGGAAGGTGCCACTCCCACTGTCCTTTCCTAATAAAATGAGGAAATTGCATCGCATTGTCTGAGTAGGT
GTCATTCTATTCTGGGGGGTGGGGTGGGGCAGGACAGCAAGGGGGAGGATTGGGAAGAGAATAGCAGGCA
TGCTGGGGAGCGGCCGCAGGAACCCCTAGTGATGGAGTTGGCCACTCCCTCTCTGCGCGCTCGCTCGCTC
ACTGAGGCCGGGCGACCAAAGGTCGCCCGACGCCCGGGCTTTGCCCGGGCGGCCTCAGTGAGCGAGCGAG
CGCGCAGCTGCCTGCAGGGGCGCCTGATGCGGTATTTTCTCCTTACGCATCTGTGCGGTATTTCACACCG
CATA
[142 nt withheld, positions 5535-5676]
C
[141 nt withheld, positions 5678-5818]
CCTTTGACGTTGGAGTCCACGTTCTTT
[37 nt withheld, positions 5846-5882]
ACCCTATCTCGGGCTATTCTTTTGATTTATAAGGGATTTTGCCGATTTCGGCCTATTGGTTAAAAAATGA
GCTGATTTAACAAAAATTTAACGCGAATTTTAACAAAATATTAACGTTTACAATTTTATGGTGCACTCTC
AGTACAATCTGCTCTGATGCCGCATAGTTAAGCCAGCCCCGACACCCGCCAACACCCGCTGACGCGCCCT
GACGGGCTTGTCTGCTCCCGGCATCCGCTTACAGACAAGCTGTGACCGTCTCCGGGAGCTGCATGTGTCA
GAGGTTTTCACCGTCATCACCGAAACGCGCGAGACGAAAGGGCCTCGTGATACGCCTATTTTTATAGGTT
AATGTCATGATAATAATGGTTTCTTAGACGTCAGGTGGCACTTTTCGGGGAAATGTGCGCGGAACCCCTA
TTTGTTTATTTTTCTAAATACATTCAAATATGTATCCGCTCATGAGACAATAACCCTGATAAATGCTTCA
ATAATATTGAAAAAGGAAGAGTATGAGTATTCAACATTTCCGTGTCGCCCTTATTCCCTTTTTTGCGGCA
TTTTGCCTTCCTGTTTTTGCTCACCCAGAAACGCTGGTGAAAGTAAAAGATGCTGAAGATCAGTTGGGTG
CACGAGTGGGTTACATCGAACTGGATCTCAACAGCGGTAAGATCCTTGAGAGTTTTCGCCCCGAAGAACG
TTTTCCAATGATGAGCACTTTTAAAGTTCTGCTATGTGGCGCGGTATTATCCCGTATTGACGCCGGGCAA
GAGCAACTCGGTCGCCGCATACACTATTCTCAGAATGACTTGGTTGAGTACTCACCAGTCACAGAAAAGC
ATCTTACGGATGGCATGACAGTAAGAGAATTATGCAGTGCTGCCATAACCATGAGTGATAACACTGCGGC
CAACTTACTTCTGACAACGATCGGAGGACCGAAGGAGCTAACCGCTTTTTTGCACAACATGGGGGATCAT
GTAACTCGCCTTGATCGTTGGGAACCGGAGCTGAATGAAGCCATACCAAACGACGAGCGTGACACCACGA
TGCCTGTAGCAATGGCAACAACGTTGCGCAAACTATTAACTGGCGAACTACTTACTCTAGCTTCCCGGCA
ACAATTAATAGACTGGATGGAGGCGGATAAAGTTGCAGGACCACTTCTGCGCTCGGCCCTTCCGGCTGGC
TGGTTTATTGCTGATAAATCTGGAGCCGGTGAGCGTGGAAGCCGCGGTATCATTGCAGCACTGGGGCCAG
ATGGTAAGCCCTCCCGTATCGTAGTTATCTACACGACGGGGAGTCAGGCAACTATGGATGAACGAAATAG
ACAGATCGCTGAGATAGGTGCCTCACTGATTAAGCATTGGTAACTGTCAGACCAAGTTTACTCATATATA
CTTTAGATTGATTTAAAACTTCATTTTTAATTTAAAAGGATCTAGGTGAAGATCCTTTTTGATAATCTCA
TGACCAAAATCCCTTAACGTGAGTTTTCGTTCCACTGAGCGTCAGACCCCGTAGAAAAGATCAAAGGATC
TTCTTGAGATCCTTTTTTTCTGCGCGTAATCTGCTGCTTGCAAACAAAAAAACCACCGCTACCAGCGGTG
GTTTGTTTGCCGGATCAAGAGCTACCAACTCTTTTTCCGAAGGTAACTGGCTTCAGCAGAGCGCAGATAC
CAAATACTGTCCTTCTAGTGTAGCCGTAGTTAGGCCACCACTTCAAGAACTCTGTAGCACCGCCTACATA
CCTCGCTCTGCTAATCCTGTTACCAGTGGCTGCTGCCAGTGGCGATAAGTCGTGTCTTACCGGGTTGGAC
TCAAGACGATAGTTACCGGATAAGGCGCAGCGGTCGGGCTGAACGGGGGGTTCGTGCACACAGCCCAGCT
TGGAGCGAACGACCTACACCGAACTGAGATACCTACAGCGTGAGCTATGAGAAAGCGCCACGCTTCCCGA
AGGGAGAAAGGCGGACAGGTATCCGGTAAGCGGCAGGGTCGGAACAGGAGAGCGCACGAGGGAGCTTCCA
GGGGGAAACGCCTGGTATCTTTATAGTCCTGTCGGGTTTCGCCACCTCTGACTTGAGCGTCGATTTTTGT
GATGCTCGTCAGGGGGGCGGAGCCTATGGAAAAACGCCAGCAACGCGGCCTTTTTACGGTTCCTGGCCTT
TTGCTGGCCTTTTGCTCACATG
