>Addgene plasmid #80456 | pX330-Flag-HeFSpCas9-H840A | addgene partial sequence | sequence record 156539 | pCBhProF 5'-agggatggttggttggtggg-3'
AATCACTTTTTTTCAGGTTGGACCGGTGCCACCATGGACTATAAGGACCACGACGGAGACTACAAGGATC
ATGATATTGATTACAAAGACGATGACGATAAGATGGCCCCAAAGAAGAAGCGGAAGGTCGGTATCCACGG
AGTCCCAGCAGCCGACAAGAAGTACAGCATCGGCCTGGACATCGGCACCAACTCTGTGGGCTGGGCCGTG
ATCACCGACGAGTACAAGGTGCCCAGCAAGAAATTCAAGGTGCTGGGCAACACCGACCGGCACAGCATCA
AGAAGAACCTGATCGGAGCCCTGCTGTTCGACAGCGGCGAAACAGCCGAGGCCACCCGGCTGAAGAGAAC
CGCCAGAAGAAGATACACCAGACGGAAGAACCGGATCTGCTATCTGCAAGAGATCTTCAGCAACGAGATG
GCCAAGGTGGACGACAGCTTCTTCCACAGACTGGAAGAGTCCTTCCTGGTGGAAGAGGATAAGAAGCACG
AGCGGCACCCCATCTTCGGCAACATCGTGGACGAGGTGGCCTACCACGAGAAGTACCCCACCATCTACCA
CCTGAGAAAGAAACTGGTGGACAGCACCGACAAGGCCGACCTGCGGCTGATCTATCTGGCCCTGGCCCAC
ATGATCAAGTTCCGGGGCCACTTCCTGATCGAGGGCGACCTGAACCCCGACAACAGCGACGTGGACAAGC
TGTTCATCCAGCTGGTGCAGACCTACAACCAGCTGTTCGAGGAAAACCCCATCAACGCCAGCGGCGTGGA
CGCCAAGGCCATCCTGTCTGCCAGACTGAG
