>Addgene plasmid #80456 | pX330-Flag-HeFSpCas9-H840A | addgene partial sequence | sequence record 156540 | dCas9-R2 5'-GGGTTTCCACCAGCTGTCTC-3'
GCTCAGGCCGCCTCTCTCGGCCTTGGTCAGATTGTCGAACTTTCTCTGGGTAATCAGCTTGGCGTTCAGC
AGCTGCCGCCAGTAGTTCTTCATCTTCTTCACGACCTCTTCGGAGGGCACGTTGTCGCTCTTGCCCCGGT
TCTTGTCGCTTCTGGTCAGCACCTTGTTGTCGATGGAGTCGTCCGCCAGAAAGCTCTGAGGCACGATGGC
GTCCACATCGTAGTCGGACAGCCGGTTGATGTCCAGTTCCTGGTCCACGTACATATCCCGCCCATTCTGG
AGGTAGTACAGGTACAGCTTCTCGTTCTGGAGCTGGGTGTTTTCCACGGGGTGTTCTTTCAGGATCTGGC
TGCCCAGCTCTTTGATGCCCTCTTCGATCCGCTTCATTCTCTCGCGACTGTTCTTCTGTCCCTTCTGGGT
GGTCTGGTTCTCTCTGGCCATTTCGATCACGATGTTCTCGGGCTTGTGCCGGCCCATCACTTTCACCAGC
TCGTCCACCACCTTCACTGTCTGGAGGATGCCCTTCTTAATGGCGGGGCTGCCGGCGAGATTGGCAATGT
GCTCGTGCAGGCTATCGCCCTGGCCGGACACCTGGGCTTTCTGGATGTCCTCTTTAAAGGTCAGGCTGTC
GTCGTGGATCAGCGCCATGAAGTTTCTGTTGGCGAAGCCGTCGGACTTCAGGAAATCCAGGATTGTCTTG
CCGGACTGCTTGTCGCGGATGCCGTTGATCAGCTTCCGGCTCAGCGCGCCCCAGCCGGTGTATCTCCGC
